Addgene plasmid #196481: pQE80l AEW
Purpose: Protein expression of SpyTag-ELP-WSCP
Depositing lab: Fei Sun. Depositing organization: Hong Kong University of Science and Technology.
Backbone
  Vector backbone: pQE80l
  Vector type: Bacterial Expression
Growth in bacteria
  Bacterial resistance: Ampicillin, 100 μg/mL
  Growth temperature: 37°C
  Growth strain: DH5alpha
  Copy number: High Copy
Gene/Insert
  Gene/Insert name: AEW
  Species: Other
  Promoter: T7
  Cloning method: Restriction Enzyme; 5′ cloning site Unknown (unknown if destroyed)
Terms and licenses: Academic/Nonprofit Terms; Industry Terms: Not Available to Industry
How to cite: pQE80l AEW was a gift from Fei Sun (Addgene plasmid # 196481 ; http://n2t.net/addgene:196481 ; RRID:Addgene_196481)
