[The description below was written by a language model from this plasmid's Addgene catalogue record and pLannotate feature annotations shown in this document.]
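Description:
pQE80l AEW is a bacterial expression plasmid built on the pQE80l backbone for producing a fusion protein described as SpyTag-ELP-WSCP ("AEW") in E. coli. It replicates from a high-copy ColE1/pMB1-type origin, retains the pBR322 bom region and only a fragment of rop, and is selected with ampicillin through the β-lactamase gene and its native promoter. A chloramphenicol acetyltransferase (cat) coding sequence is also annotated downstream of the expression cassette, preceded by only a fragment of its promoter, as is typical of this vector family. The catalogue lists ampicillin as the sole selection.

The catalogue entry gives the promoter as T7, but the sequence annotation instead shows a bacteriophage T5 promoter with an embedded lac operator plus a second lac operator immediately downstream, which is the standard pQE arrangement read by E. coli RNA polymerase. The plasmid carries its own lacI gene under the lacIq promoter, so repression is supplied in cis and expression is induced with IPTG without needing a dedicated repressor-overproducing host. The insert itself is not annotated as a named feature. It lies between the operator region and the lambda t0 terminator, and the short "capTEV", "cat1 intron" and "SET1" fragment hits within that span are probably incidental matches, the first plausibly reflecting an N-terminal His tag. An rrnB T1 terminator follows the cat gene.

By its stated purpose, the encoded protein joins a SpyTag, which forms a covalent isopeptide bond with SpyCatcher partners, to an ELP (commonly elastin-like polypeptide) and WSCP. The record does not expand these abbreviations, name a source species, or describe the downstream application.
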