Features (pLannotate 1.2.2; 18 found; start..end, strand, type, name):
     82..126     +  promoter       T5 promoter: bacteriophage T5 promoter for E. coli RNA polymerase, with embedded lac operator
    134..150     +  protein_bind   lac operator: The lac repressor binds to the lac operator to inhibit transcription in E. coli. This inhibition can be relieved by adding lactose or isopropyl-β-D-thiogalactopyranoside (IPTG). lac repressor encoded by lacI
    202..218     +  CDS            capTEV™ (fragment): composite tag for in vivo biotinylation, TEV protease cleavage, and 6xHis tagging
    998..1014    +  intron         cat1 intron (fragment): castor bean catalase intron, modified
   1376..1394    +  CDS            SET1 (fragment): solubility-enhancement tag derived from T7 phage gene 10B
   1414..1508    +  terminator     lambda t0 terminator: transcription terminator from phage lambda
   1523..1551    +  promoter       cat promoter (fragment): promoter of the E. coli cat gene encoding chloramphenicol acetyltransferase
   1552..2208    +  CDS            cat: CAT_ECOLX - Experimental evidence at protein level: Swiss-Prot protein existence level 1. This enzyme is an effector of chloramphenicol resistance in bacteria. From Escherichia coli. This protein is used as a marker in many commonly used cloning vectors, such as pACYC184.
   2276..2362    +  terminator     rrnB T1 terminator: Escherichia coli rrnB; transcription terminator T1 from the E. coli rrnB gene
   2385..2402    -  promoter       tet promoter (fragment): E. coli promoter for tetracycline efflux protein gene
   2421..2442    -  protein_bind   CAP binding site: CAP binding activates transcription in the presence of cAMP. E. coli catabolite activator protein
   2455..3537    -  CDS            lacI: lac repressor; lacI; The lac repressor binds to the lac operator to inhibit transcription in E. coli. This inhibition can be relieved by adding lactose or isopropyl-β-D-thiogalactopyranoside (IPTG).
   3538..3615    -  promoter       lacIq promoter: lacI (mutant); In the lacIq allele, a single base change in the promoter boosts expression of the lacI gene about 10-fold.
   3664..3705    +  CDS            rop (fragment): Rop protein, which maintains plasmids at low copy number; rop
   3807..3947    +  misc_feature   bom: basis of mobility region from pBR322
   4133..4721    -  rep_origin     ori: high-copy-number ColE1/pMB1/pBR322/pUC origin of replication
   4892..5752    -  CDS            AmpR: β-lactamase; bla; confers resistance to ampicillin, carbenicillin, and related antibiotics
   5753..5857    -  promoter       AmpR promoter: bla
>Addgene plasmid #196481 | pQE80l AEW | addgene full sequence | sequence record 387259 | Addgene NGS Result
GTCTAAGAAACCATTATTATCATGACATTAACCTATAAAAATAGGCGTATCACGAGGCCCTTTCGTCTTC
ACCTTGAGAAATCATAAAAAATTTATTTGCTTTGTGAGCGGATAACAATTATAATAGATTCAATTGTGAG
CGGATAACAATTTCACACAGAATTCATTAAAGAGGAGAAATTAACTATGAAAGGCAGCAGCCATCATCAT
CATCATCACGTCGACGCCCATATTGTCATGGTTGATGCATACAAGCCGACGAAGCTCGACGGCCACGGCG
TGGGTGTTCCGGGCGTCGGTGTGCCGGGTGTGGGTGTGCCGGGCGAAGGTGTGCCGGGCGTCGGTGTGCC
GGGTGTTGGTGTTCCGGGCGTTGGTGTGCCGGGCGTTGGCGTGCCGGGCGAGGGTGTGCCGGGCGTTGGT
GTTCCGGGCGTGGGTGTGCCGGGCGTGGGCGTGCCGGGCGTCGGTGTTCCGGGCGAGGGTGTGCCGGGCG
TAGGTGTGCCGGGCGTTGGTGAGCTCATCAATGATGAGGAACCTGTCAAGGACACAAACGGAAACCCTCT
TAAGATAGAGACCAGATACTTCATCCAACCAGCTTCAGACAATAACGGAGGTGGTCTTGTCCCAGCAAAC
GTTGACTTATCACATTTGTGTCCATTAGGTATTGTCCGAACAAGCCTTCCATATCAACCAGGCCTACCTG
TTACTATCTCCACTCCATCATCCTCTGAAGGCAATGATGTCTTGACAAACACCAACATAGCCATCACGTT
CGATGCACCAATCTGGCCTTGTCCTTCTTCCAAGACATGGACAGTCGATTCCTCCTCCGAAGAGAAGTAC
ATAATAACTGGTGGTGACCCTAAAAGTGGAGAAAGCTTTTTCAGGATCGAGAAATATGGTAATGGAAAAA
ACACATACAAGCTCGTTCGTTATGATAATGGCGAGGGTAAGAGTGTTGGATCCACTAAGAGCTTGTGGGG
ACCCGCTCTTGTTCTTAATGATGATGATGATAGTGATGAGAATGCTTTCCCGATTAAGTTCCGTGAGGTT
GACACATAAACTAGTGTGCCGGGCGTCGGCGTGCCGGGCGTAGGTGTTCCGGGCGAGGGTGTTCCGGGCG
TTGGTGTGCCGGGCGTCGGCGTGCCGGGCGTGGGTGTTCCGGGCGTAGGTGTGCCGGGCGAGGGTGTGCC
GGGCGTGGGCGTGCCGGGCGTAGGTGTTCCGGGCGTAGGTGTTCCGGGCGTAGGTGTTCCGGGTGAAGGC
GTGCCGGGCGTTGGTGTGCCGGGTGTGGGCGTGCCGGGCGGGCTGCTCGACGCCCATATTGTCATGGTTG
ATGCATACAAGCCGACGAAGCTCGAGTGGAAGAAATAAGGATCCGGCTGCTAACAAAGCCCGAAGCTTAA
TTAGCTGAGCTTGGACTCCTGTTGATAGATCCAGTAATGACCTCAGAACTCCATCTGGATTTGTTCAGAA
CGCTCGGTTGCCGCCGGGCGTTTTTTATTGGTGAGAATCCAAGCCAGCTTGGCGAGATTTTCAGGAGCTA
AGGAAGCTAAAATGGAGAAAAAAATCACTGGATATACCACCGTTGATATATCCCAATGGCATCGTAAAGA
ACATTTTGAGGCATTTCAGTCAGTTGCTCAATGTACCTATAACCAGACCGTTCAGCTGGATATTACGGCC
TTTTTAAAGACCGTAAAGAAAAATAAGCACAAGTTTTATCCGGCCTTTATTCACATTCTTGCCCGCCTGA
TGAATGCTCATCCGGAATTTCGTATGGCAATGAAAGACGGTGAGCTGGTGATATGGGATAGTGTTCACCC
TTGTTACACCGTTTTCCATGAGCAAACTGAAACGTTTTCATCGCTCTGGAGTGAATACCACGACGATTTC
CGGCAGTTTCTACACATATATTCGCAAGATGTGGCGTGTTACGGTGAAAACCTGGCCTATTTCCCTAAAG
GGTTTATTGAGAATATGTTTTTCGTCTCAGCCAATCCCTGGGTGAGTTTCACCAGTTTTGATTTAAACGT
GGCCAATATGGACAACTTCTTCGCCCCCGTTTTCACCATGGGCAAATATTATACGCAAGGCGACAAGGTG
CTGATGCCGCTGGCGATTCAGGTTCATCATGCCGTTTGTGATGGCTTCCATGTCGGCAGAATGCTTAATG
AATTACAACAGTACTGCGATGAGTGGCAGGGCGGGGCGTAATTTTTTTAAGGCAGTTATTGGTGCCCTTA
AACGCCTGGGGTAATGACTCTCTAGCTTGAGGCATCAAATAAAACGAAAGGCTCAGTCGAAAGACTGGGC
CTTTCGTTTTATCTGTTGTTTGTCGGTGAACGCTCTCCTGAGTAGGACAAATCCGCCCTCTAGATTACGT
GCAGTCGATGATAAGCTGTCAAACATGAGAATTGTGCCTAATGAGTGAGCTAACTTACATTAATTGCGTT
GCGCTCACTGCCCGCTTTCCAGTCGGGAAACCTGTCGTGCCAGCTGCATTAATGAATCGGCCAACGCGCG
GGGAGAGGCGGTTTGCGTATTGGGCGCCAGGGTGGTTTTTCTTTTCACCAGTGAGACGGGCAACAGCTGA
TTGCCCTTCACCGCCTGGCCCTGAGAGAGTTGCAGCAAGCGGTCCACGCTGGTTTGCCCCAGCAGGCGAA
AATCCTGTTTGATGGTGGTTAACGGCGGGATATAACATGAGCTGTCTTCGGTATCGTCGTATCCCACTAC
CGAGATATCCGCACCAACGCGCAGCCCGGACTCGGTAATGGCGCGCATTGCGCCCAGCGCCATCTGATCG
TTGGCAACCAGCATCGCAGTGGGAACGATGCCCTCATTCAGCATTTGCATGGTTTGTTGAAAACCGGACA
TGGCACTCCAGTCGCCTTCCCGTTCCGCTATCGGCTGAATTTGATTGCGAGTGAGATATTTATGCCAGCC
AGCCAGACGCAGACGCGCCGAGACAGAACTTAATGGGCCCGCTAACAGCGCGATTTGCTGGTGACCCAAT
GCGACCAGATGCTCCACGCCCAGTCGCGTACCGTCTTCATGGGAGAAAATAATACTGTTGATGGGTGTCT
GGTCAGAGACATCAAGAAATAACGCCGGAACATTAGTGCAGGCAGCTTCCACAGCAATGGCATCCTGGTC
ATCCAGCGGATAGTTAATGATCAGCCCACTGACGCGTTGCGCGAGAAGATTGTGCACCGCCGCTTTACAG
GCTTCGACGCCGCTTCGTTCTACCATCGACACCACCACGCTGGCACCCAGTTGATCGGCGCGAGATTTAA
TCGCCGCGACAATTTGCGACGGCGCGTGCAGGGCCAGACTGGAGGTGGCAACGCCAATCAGCAACGACTG
TTTGCCCGCCAGTTGTTGTGCCACGCGGTTGGGAATGTAATTCAGCTCCGCCATCGCCGCTTCCACTTTT
TCCCGCGTTTTCGCAGAAACGTGGCTGGCCTGGTTCACCACGCGGGAAACGGTCTGATAAGAGACACCGG
CATACTCTGCGACATCGTATAACGTTACTGGTTTCACATTCACCACCCTGAATTGACTCTCTTCCGGGCG
CTATCATGCCATACCGCGAAAGGTTTTGCACCATTCGATGGTGTCGGAATTTCGGGCAGCGTTGGGTCCT
GGCCACGGGTGCGCATGATCTAGAGCTGCCTCGCGCGTTTCGGTGATGACGGTGAAAACCTCTGACACAT
GCAGCTCCCGGAGACGGTCACAGCTTGTCTGTAAGCGGATGCCGGGAGCAGACAAGCCCGTCAGGGCGCG
TCAGCGGGTGTTGGCGGGTGTCGGGGCGCAGCCATGACCCAGTCACGTAGCGATAGCGGAGTGTATACTG
GCTTAACTATGCGGCATCAGAGCAGATTGTACTGAGAGTGCACCATATGCGGTGTGAAATACCGCACAGA
TGCGTAAGGAGAAAATACCGCATCAGGCGCTCTTCCGCTTCCTCGCTCACTGACTCGCTGCGCTCGGTCG
TTCGGCTGCGGCGAGCGGTATCAGCTCACTCAAAGGCGGTAATACGGTTATCCACAGAATCAGGGGATAA
CGCAGGAAAGAACATGTGAGCAAAAGGCCAGCAAAAGGCCAGGAACCGTAAAAAGGCCGCGTTGCTGGCG
TTTTTCCATAGGCTCCGCCCCCCTGACGAGCATCACAAAAATCGACGCTCAAGTCAGAGGTGGCGAAACC
CGACAGGACTATAAAGATACCAGGCGTTTCCCCCTGGAAGCTCCCTCGTGCGCTCTCCTGTTCCGACCCT
GCCGCTTACCGGATACCTGTCCGCCTTTCTCCCTTCGGGAAGCGTGGCGCTTTCTCATAGCTCACGCTGT
AGGTATCTCAGTTCGGTGTAGGTCGTTCGCTCCAAGCTGGGCTGTGTGCACGAACCCCCCGTTCAGCCCG
ACCGCTGCGCCTTATCCGGTAACTATCGTCTTGAGTCCAACCCGGTAAGACACGACTTATCGCCACTGGC
AGCAGCCACTGGTAACAGGATTAGCAGAGCGAGGTATGTAGGCGGTGCTACAGAGTTCTTGAAGTGGTGG
CCTAACTACGGCTACACTAGAAGGACAGTATTTGGTATCTGCGCTCTGCTGAAGCCAGTTACCTTCGGAA
AAAGAGTTGGTAGCTCTTGATCCGGCAAACAAACCACCGCTGGTAGCGGTGGTTTTTTTGTTTGCAAGCA
GCAGATTACGCGCAGAAAAAAAGGATCTCAAGAAGATCCTTTGATCTTTTCTACGGGGTCTGACGCTCAG
TGGAACGAAAACTCACGTTAAGGGATTTTGGTCATGAGATTATCAAAAAGGATCTTCACCTAGATCCTTT
TAAATTAAAAATGAAGTTTTAAATCAATCTAAAGTATATATGAGTAAACTTGGTCTGACAGTTACCAATG
CTTAATCAGTGAGGCACCTATCTCAGCGATCTGTCTATTTCGTTCATCCATAGTTGCCTGACTCCCCGTC
GTGTAGATAACTACGATACGGGAGGGCTTACCATCTGGCCCCAGTGCTGCAATGATACCGCGAGACCCAC
GCTCACCGGCTCCAGATTTATCAGCAATAAACCAGCCAGCCGGAAGGGCCGAGCGCAGAAGTGGTCCTGC
AACTTTATCCGCCTCCATCCAGTCTATTAATTGTTGCCGGGAAGCTAGAGTAAGTAGTTCGCCAGTTAAT
AGTTTGCGCAACGTTGTTGCCATTGCTACAGGCATCGTGGTGTCACGCTCGTCGTTTGGTATGGCTTCAT
TCAGCTCCGGTTCCCAACGATCAAGGCGAGTTACATGATCCCCCATGTTGTGCAAAAAAGCGGTTAGCTC
CTTCGGTCCTCCGATCGTTGTCAGAAGTAAGTTGGCCGCAGTGTTATCACTCATGGTTATGGCAGCACTG
CATAATTCTCTTACTGTCATGCCATCCGTAAGATGCTTTTCTGTGACTGGTGAGTACTCAACCAAGTCAT
TCTGAGAATAGTGTATGCGGCGACCGAGTTGCTCTTGCCCGGCGTCAATACGGGATAATACCGCGCCACA
TAGCAGAACTTTAAAAGTGCTCATCATTGGAAAACGTTCTTCGGGGCGAAAACTCTCAAGGATCTTACCG
CTGTTGAGATCCAGTTCGATGTAACCCACTCGTGCACCCAACTGATCTTCAGCATCTTTTACTTTCACCA
GCGTTTCTGGGTGAGCAAAAACAGGAAGGCAAAATGCCGCAAAAAAGGGAATAAGGGCGACACGGAAATG
TTGAATACTCATACTCTTCCTTTTTCAATATTATTGAAGCATTTATCAGGGTTATTGTCTCATGAGCGGA
TACATATTTGAATGTATTTAGAAAAATAAACAAATAGGGGTTCCGCGCACATTTCCCCGAAAAGTGCCAC
CTGAC
